>Addgene plasmid #153566 | pGBW-m4252954 | addgene full sequence | sequence record 300142 | Ginkgo NGS Result
CACCATGTACAGCTTTGTATCTGAAGAGACAGGCACTCTCATCGTTAATTCAGTGTTGCTGTTCCTGGCA
TTTGTGGTCTTCCTTTTAGTGACCCTAGCGATACTGACGGCCCTCCGGCTGTGCGCTTATTGTTGTAACA
TTGTCAACGTTAGTCTCGTGAAGCCCTCGTTCTACGTTTATTCCCGCGTGAAAAATCTAAACAGCTCCCG
TGTGCCTGATCTTCTTGTCGAAAACCTTTACTTTCAGTCGAAGAGGCGATGGAAAAAGAATTTTATCGCG
GTGAGTGCAGCCAACAGATTCAAAAAGATATCCTCGTCTGGTGCCCTCTAAGGATCCGCAGGCCTCTGCT
AGCTTGACTGACTGAGATACAGCGTACCTTCAGCTCACAGACATGATAAGATACATTGATGAGTTTGGAC
AAACCACAACTAGAATGCAGTGAAAAAAATGCTTTATTTGTGAAATTTGTGATGCTATTGCTTTATTTGT
AACCATTATAAGCTGCAATAAACAAGTTAACAACAACAATTGCATTCATTTTATGTTTCAGGTTCAGGGG
GAGGTGTGGGAGGTTTTTTAAAGCAAGTAAAACCTCTACAAATGTGGTATTGGCCCATCTCTATCGGTAT
CGTAGCATAACCCCTTGGGGCCTCTAAACGGGTCTTGAGGGGTTTTTTGTGCCCCTCGGGCCGGATTGCT
ATCTACCGGCATTGGCGCAGAAAAAAATGCCTGATGCGACGCTGCGCGTCTTATACTCCCACATATGCCA
GATTCAGCAACGGATACGGCTTCCCCAACTTGCCCACTTCCATACGTGTCCTCCTTACCAGAAATTTATC
CTTAAGGTCGTCAGCTATCCTGCAGGCGATCTCTCGATTTCGATCAAGACATTCCTTTAATGGTCTTTTC
TGGACACCACTAGGGGTCAGAAGTAGTTCATCAAACTTTCTTCCCTCCCTAATCTCATTGGTTACCTTGG
GCTATCGAAACTTAATTAACCAGTCAAGTCAGCTACTTGGCGAGATCGACTTGTCTGGGTTTCGACTACG
CTCAGAATTGCGTCAGTCAAGTTCGATCTGGTCCTTGCTATTGCACCCGTTCTCCGATTACGAGTTTCAT
TTAAATCATGTGAGCAAAAGGCCAGCAAAAGGCCAGGAACCGTAAAAAGGCCGCGTTGCTGGCGTTTTTC
CATAGGCTCCGCCCCCCTGACGAGCATCACAAAAATCGACGCTCAAGTCAGAGGTGGCGAAACCCGACAG
GACTATAAAGATACCAGGCGTTTCCCCCTGGAAGCTCCCTCGTGCGCTCTCCTGTTCCGACCCTGCCGCT
TACCGGATACCTGTCCGCCTTTCTCCCTTCGGGAAGCGTGGCGCTTTCTCATAGCTCACGCTGTAGGTAT
CTCAGTTCGGTGTAGGTCGTTCGCTCCAAGCTGGGCTGTGTGCACGAACCCCCCGTTCAGCCCGACCGCT
GCGCCTTATCCGGTAACTATCGTCTTGAGTCCAACCCGGTAAGACACGACTTATCGCCACTGGCAGCAGC
CACTGGTAACAGGATTAGCAGAGCGAGGTATGTAGGCGGTGCTACAGAGTTCTTGAAGTGGTGGCCTAAC
TACGGCTACACTAGAAGAACAGTATTTGGTATCTGCGCTCTGCTGAAGCCAGTTACCTTCGGAAAAAGAG
TTGGTAGCTCTTGATCCGGCAAACAAACCACCGCTGGTAGCGGTGGTTTTTTTGTTTGCAAGCAGCAGAT
TACGCGCAGAAAAAAAGGATCTCAAGAAGATCCTTTGATCTTTTCTACGGGGTCTGACGCTCAGTGGAAC
GAAAACTCACGTTAAGGGATTTTGGTCATGAGATTATCAAAAAGGATCTTCACCTAGATCCTTTTAAATT
AAAAATGAAGTTTTAAATCAATCTAAAGTATATATGAGTAAACTTGGTCTGACAGTTACCAATGCTTAAT
CAGTGAGGCACCTATCTCAGCGATCTGTCTATTTCGTTCATCCATAGTTGCATTTAAATTTCCGAACTCT
CCAAGGCCCTCGTCGGAAAATCTTCAAACCTTTCGTCCGATCCATCTTGCAGGCTACCTCTCGAACGAAC
TATCGCAAGTCTCTTGGCCGGCCTTGCGCCTTGGCTATTGCTTGGCAGCGCCTATCGCCAGGTATTACTC
CAATCCCGAATATCCGAGATCGGGATCACCCGAGAGAAGTTCAACCTACATCCTCAATCCCGATCTATCC
GAGATCCGAGGAATATCGAAATCGGGGCGCGCCTGGCCTCCGCGCCGGGTTTTGGCGCCTCCCGCGGGCG
CCCCCCTCGTCACGGCGAGCGCTGCCACGTCAGACGAAGGGCGCAGGAGCGTCCTGATCCTTCCGCCCGG
ACGCTCAGGACAGCGGCCCGCTGCTCATAAGACTCGGCCTTAGAACCCCAGTATCAGCAGAAGGACATTT
TAGGACGGGACTTGGGTGACTCTAGGGCACTGGTTTTCTTTCCAGAGAGCGGAACAGGCGAGGAAAAGTA
GTCCCTTCTCGGCGATTCTGCGGAGGGATCTCCGTGGGGCGGTGAACGCCGATGATTATATAAGGACGCG
CCGGGTGTGGCACAGCTAGTTCCGTCGCAGCCGGGATTTGGGTCGCGGTTCTTGTTTGTGGATCGCTGTG
ATCGTCACTTGGTGAGTAGCGGGCTGCTGGGCTGGCCGGGGCTTTCGTGGCCGCCGGGCCGCTCGGTGGG
ACGGAAGCGTGTGGAGAGACCGCCAAGGGCTGTAGTCTGGGTCCGCGAGCAAGGTTGCCCTGAACTGGGG
GTTGGGGGGAGCGCAGCAAAATGGCGGCTGTTCCCGAGTCTTGAATGGAAGACGCTTGTGAGGCGGGCTG
TGAGGTCGTTGAAACAAGGTGGGGGGCATGGTGGGCGGCAAGAACCCAAGGTCTTGAGCCCTTCGCTAAT
GCGGGAAAGCTCTTATTCGGGTGAGATGGGCTGGGCACCATCTGGGGACCCTGACGTGAAGTTTGTCACT
GACTGGAGAACTCGGTTTGTCGTCTGTTGCGGGGGCGGCAGTTATGGCGGTGCCGTTGGGCAGTGCACCC
GTACCTTTGGGAGCGCGCGCCCTCGTCGTGTCGTGACGTCACCCGTTCTGTTGGCTTATAATGCAGGGTG
GGGCCACCAGCCGGTAGGTGTGCGGTAGGCTTTTCTCCGTCGCAGGACGCAGGGTTCGGGCCTAGGGTAG
GCTCTCCTGAATCGACAGGCGCCGGACCTCTGGTGAGGGGAGGGATAAGTGAGGCGTCAGTTTCTTTGGT
CGGTTTTATGTACCTATCTTCTTAAGTAGCTGAAGCTCCGGTTTTGAACTATGCGCTCGGGGTTGGCGAG
TGTGTTTTGTGAAGTTTTTTAGGCACCTTTTGAAATGTAATCATTTGGGTCAATATGTAATTTTCAGTGT
TAGACTTGTAAATTGTCCGCTAAATTCTGGCCGTTTTTGGCTTTTTTGTTAGACAACATGGGTAAAAAGC
CTGAACTCACCGCGACGTCTGTCGAGAAGTTTCTGATCGAAAAGTTCGACAGCGTCTCCGACCTGATGCA
GCTCTCGGAGGGCGAAGAATCTCGTGCTTTCAGCTTCGATGTAGGAGGGCGTGGATATGTCCTGCGGGTA
AATAGCTGCGCCGATGGTTTCTACAAAGATCGTTATGTTTATCGGCACTTTGCATCCGCCGCGCTCCCGA
TTCCGGAAGTGCTTGACATTGGGGAGTTCAGCGAGAGCCTGACCTATTGCATCTCCCGCCGTGCACAGGG
TGTCACGTTGCAAGACCTGCCTGAAACCGAACTGCCCGCTGTTCTGCAGCCGGTCGCGGAGGCAATGGAT
GCCATCGCTGCCGCCGATCTTAGCCAGACGAGCGGGTTCGGCCCATTCGGACCGCAAGGAATCGGTCAAT
ACACTACATGGCGTGATTTCATATGCGCGATTGCTGATCCCCATGTGTATCACTGGCAAACTGTGATGGA
CGACACCGTCAGTGCGTCCGTCGCGCAGGCTCTCGATGAGCTGATGCTTTGGGCCGAGGACTGCCCCGAA
GTCCGGCACCTCGTGCACGCGGATTTCGGCTCCAACAATGTCCTGACGGACAATGGCCGCATAACAGCGG
TCATTGACTGGAGCGAGGCGATGTTCGGGGATTCCCAATACGAGGTCGCCAACATCTTCTTCTGGAGGCC
GTGGTTGGCTTGTATGGAGCAGCAGACGCGCTACTTCGAGCGGAGGCATCCGGAGCTTGCAGGATCGCCC
CGGCTCCGGGCGTATATGCTCCGCATTGGTCTTGACCAACTCTATCAGAGCTTGGTTGACGGCAATTTCG
ATGATGCAGCTTGGGCGCAGGGTCGATGCGACGCAATCGTCCGATCCGGAGCCGGGACTGTCGGGCGTAC
ACAAATCGCCCGCAGAAGCGCCGCCGTCTGGACCGATGGCTGTGTAGAAGTACTCGCCGATAGTGGAAAC
CGACGCCCCAGCACTCGTCCGAGGGCAAAGGAATAAGCTAGTATGTAAGCCTAGTCTTAGATAATAAAAT
CGCTATCCATCGAAGATGGATGTGTGTTGGTTTTTTGTGTGTGTAACGCTAGGCGCGCCTGGTGTACCGA
GAACGATCCTCTCAGTGCGAGTCTCGACGATCCATATCGTTGCTTGGCAGTCAGCCAGTCGGAATCCAGC
TTGGGACCCAGGAAGTCCAATCGTCAGATATTGTACTCAAGCCTGGTCACGGCAGCGTACCGATCTGTTT
AAACCTAGATATTGATAGTCTGATCGGTCAACGTATAATCGAGTCCTAGCTTTTGCAAACATCTATCAAG
AGACAGGATCAGCAGGAGGCTTTCGCATGAGTATTCAACATTTCCGTGTCGCCCTTATTCCCTTTTTTGC
GGCATTTTGCCTTCCTGTTTTTGCTCACCCAGAAACGCTGGTGAAAGTAAAAGATGCTGAAGATCAGTTG
GGTGCGCGAGTGGGTTACATCGAACTGGATCTCAACAGCGGTAAGATCCTTGAGAGTTTTCGCCCCGAAG
AACGCTTTCCAATGATGAGCACTTTTAAAGTTCTGCTATGTGGCGCGGTATTATCCCGTATTGACGCCGG
GCAAGAGCAACTCGGTCGCCGCATACACTATTCTCAGAATGACTTGGTTGAGTATTCACCAGTCACAGAA
AAGCATCTTACGGATGGCATGACAGTAAGAGAATTATGCAGTGCTGCCATAACCATGAGTGATAACACTG
CGGCCAACTTACTTCTGACAACGATTGGAGGACCGAAGGAGCTAACCGCTTTTTTGCACAACATGGGGGA
TCATGTAACTCGCCTTGATCGTTGGGAACCGGAGCTGAATGAAGCCATACCAAACGACGAGCGTGACACC
ACGATGCCTGTAGCAATGGCAACAACCTTGCGTAAACTATTAACTGGCGAACTACTTACTCTAGCTTCCC
GGCAACAGTTGATAGACTGGATGGAGGCGGATAAAGTTGCAGGACCACTTCTGCGCTCGGCCCTTCCGGC
TGGCTGGTTTATTGCTGATAAATCTGGAGCCGGTGAGCGTGGGTCTCGCGGTATCATTGCAGCACTGGGG
CCAGATGGTAAGCCCTCCCGTATCGTAGTTATCTACACGACGGGGAGTCAGGCAACTATGGATGAACGAA
ATAGACAGATCGCTGAGATAGGTGCCTCACTGATTAAGCATTGGTAACCGATTCTAGGTGCATTGGCGCA
GAAAAAAATGCCTGATGCGACGCTGCGCGTCTTATACTCCCACATATGCCAGATTCAGCAACGGATACGG
CTTCCCCAACTTGCCCACTTCCATACGTGTCCTCCTTACCAGAAATTTATCCTTAAGATCCCGAATCGTT
TAAACTCGACTCTGGCTCTATCGAATCTCCGTCGTTTCGAGCTTACGCGAACAGCCGTGGCGCTCATTTG
CTCGTCGGGCATCGAATCTCGTCAGCTATCGTCAGCTTACCTTTTTGGCAGCGATCGCGGCTCCCGACAT
CTTGGACCATTAGCTCCACAGGTATCTTCTTCCCTCTAGTGGTCATAACAGCAGCTTCAGCTACCTCTCA
ATTCAAAAAACCCCTCAAGACCCGTTTAGAGGCCCCAAGGGGTTATGCTATCAATCGTTGCGTTACACAC
ACAAAAAACCAACACACATCCATCTTCGATGGATAGCGATTTTATTATCTAACTGCTGATCGAGTGTAGC
CAGATCTAGTAATCAATTACGGGGTCATTAGTTCATAGCCCATATATGGAGTTCCGCGTTACATAACTTA
CGGTAAATGGCCCGCCTGGCTGACCGCCCAACGACCCCCGCCCATTGACGTCAATAATGACGTATGTTCC
CATAGTAACGCCAATAGGGACTTTCCATTGACGTCAATGGGTGGAGTATTTACGGTAAACTGCCCACTTG
GCAGTACATCAAGTGTATCATATGCCAAGTACGCCCCCTATTGACGTCAATGACGGTAAATGGCCCGCCT
GGCATTATGCCCAGTACATGACCTTATGGGACTTTCCTACTTGGCAGTACATCTACGTATTAGTCATCGC
TATTACCATGCTGATGCGGTTTTGGCAGTACATCAATGGGCGTGGATAGCGGTTTGACTCACGGGGATTT
CCAAGTCTCCACCCCATTGACGTCAATGGGAGTTTGTTTTGGCACCAAAATCAACGGGACTTTCCAAAAT
GTCGTAACAACTCCGCCCCATTGACGCAAATGGGCGGTAGGCGTGTACGGTGGGAGGTCTATATAAGCAG
AGCTGGTTTAGTGAACCGTCAGATCAGATCTTTGTCGATCCTACCATCCACTCGACACACCCGCCAGCGG
CCGC
Features (pLannotate 1.2.2; 20 found; start..end, strand, type, name):
      5..229     +  CDS            E: VEMP_SARS2 - Experimental evidence at protein level: Swiss-Prot protein existence level 1. Plays a central role in virus morphogenesis and assembly. Acts as a viroporin and self-assembles in host membranes forming pentameric protein-lipid pores that allow ion transport. Also plays a role in the induction of apoptosis (By similarity). Regulates the localization of S protein at cis-Golgi, the place of virus budding (PubMed:33229438). May act by slowing down the cell secretory pathway (PubMed:33229438). May interfere with tight-junction stability by interacting with host MPP5. This would result i
    257..273     +  CDS            CBP (fragment): calmodulin-binding peptide derived from skeletal muscle myosin light chain kinase; binds calmodulin with nanomolar affinity in the presence of calcium
    397..518     -  polyA_signal   SV40 poly(A) signal: SV40 polyadenylation signal
    541..610     -  CDS            large T antigen (fragment): large T antigen from SV40 (simian virus 40)
    633..679     +  terminator     T7 terminator: transcription terminator for bacteriophage T7 RNA polymerase
    709..845     +  terminator     rrnG terminator: transcription terminator from the E. coli ribosomal RNA rrnG operon (Albrechtsen et al., 1991)
    890..961     +  misc_feature   3' β-globin insulator: insulator downstream of the human β-globin locus (Farrell et al., 2002)
   1187..1775    -  rep_origin     ori: high-copy-number ColE1/pMB1/pBR322/pUC origin of replication
   1947..2011    -  CDS            bla(M) (fragment): β-lactamase lacking the signal sequence; bla(M); allows cytosolic expression of β-lactamase
   2275..3484    +  promoter       UbC promoter: human ubiquitin C promoter
   3494..4515    +  CDS            HygR (fragment): hygromycin B phosphotransferase confers resistance to hygromycin
   4543..4591    +  polyA_signal   poly(A) signal: synthetic polyadenylation signal
   4857..5717    +  CDS            AmpR: β-lactamase; bla; confers resistance to ampicillin, carbenicillin, and related antibiotics
   5730..5866    +  terminator     rrnG terminator: transcription terminator from the E. coli ribosomal RNA rrnG operon (Albrechtsen et al., 1991)
   6018..6089    +  misc_feature   5' β-globin insulator: insulator upstream of the human β-globin locus (Farrell et al., 2002)
   6094..6140    -  terminator     T7 terminator: transcription terminator for bacteriophage T7 RNA polymerase
   6158..6206    -  polyA_signal   poly(A) signal: synthetic polyadenylation signal
   6287..6590    +  enhancer       CMV enhancer: human cytomegalovirus immediate early enhancer
   6663..6680    -  promoter       CMV promoter (fragment): human cytomegalovirus (CMV) immediate early promoter
   6743..6794    +  promoter       CMVd2 promoter: truncated human cytomegalovirus (CMV) immediate early promoter that yields moderately reduced expression relative to the full-length promoter
