[The description below was written by a language model from this plasmid's Addgene catalogue record and pLannotate feature annotations shown in this document.]
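Description:
pGBW-m4252954 is a mammalian expression plasmid for the wild-type envelope (E) protein of SARS-CoV-2, built on a pTwist_CMV_Hygro_6 backbone from which an AarI site was removed. It is maintained in E. coli as a high-copy plasmid through a ColE1/pUC-type origin and selected with ampicillin via a full-length β-lactamase gene. For selection in mammalian cells it carries a separate cassette in which the human ubiquitin C promoter drives hygromycin B phosphotransferase, followed by a synthetic polyadenylation signal.

The short E open reading frame sits downstream of the human cytomegalovirus immediate-early enhancer and promoter elements. According to the catalogue entry, it is fused at its C terminus to a backbone-encoded, TEV-cleavable calmodulin-binding peptide (CBP) tag. The feature table detects only a fragment of CBP just after the E coding sequence and does not annotate the TEV site separately. An SV40 polyadenylation signal lies after the tag, although it is annotated on the opposite strand to the coding sequence. The expression unit is flanked by 5' and 3' β-globin insulator elements, and bacterial rrnG and T7 terminators plus an upstream synthetic poly(A) signal are positioned around the cassettes, presumably to limit transcriptional read-through between modules.

E is a small viroporin involved in virus assembly and morphogenesis. This construct supports its transient or hygromycin-selected stable expression in mammalian cells. The CBP tag would allow calcium-dependent capture on calmodulin resin, with tag removal by TEV protease, which suits purification and interaction studies. The record does not specify any application beyond mammalian expression.
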