Addgene plasmid #153566: pGBW-m4252954
Purpose: Mammalian expression plasmid for SARS-CoV-2 E (envelope)
Depositing lab: Ginkgo Bioworks & Benjie Chen. Depositing organization: Ginkgo Bioworks.
Backbone
  Vector backbone: pTwist_CMV_Hygro_6 with AarI site removed
  Backbone size w/o insert (bp): 6525
  Vector type: Mammalian Expression
  Selectable markers: Hygromycin
Growth in bacteria
  Bacterial resistance: Ampicillin, 100 μg/mL
  Growth temperature: 37°C
  Growth strain: DH5alpha
  Copy number: High Copy
Gene/Insert
  Gene/Insert name: SARS-CoV-2 E (envelope) (alt names: envelope protein; E protein)
  Species: Severe acute respiratory syndrome coronavirus 2
  Insert size (bp): 221
  Mutation: wt
  Entrez Gene: E (a.k.a. GU280_gp04)
  Promoter: CMV
  Tag / fusion protein: Cleavable TEV;CBP (C terminal on backbone)
  Cloning method: Unknown
Resource information
  A portion of this plasmid was derived from a plasmid made by: GinkgoBioworks
Depositor comments: NCBI reference sequence: 43740570
How to cite: pGBW-m4252954 was a gift from Ginkgo Bioworks & Benjie Chen (Addgene plasmid # 153566 ; http://n2t.net/addgene:153566 ; RRID:Addgene_153566)
